Addgene plasmid #129419: pCag FlpO-2A-Cre EV
Purpose: episomal expression of FlpO and Cre recombinases
Depositing lab: Joshua Breunig. Depositing organization: Cedars-Sinai Medical Center. Publication: Rapid Generation of Somatic Mouse Mosaics with Locus-Specific, Stably Integrated Transgenic Elements. Kim GB, Rincon Fernandez Pacheco D, Saxon D, Yang A, Sabet S, Dutra-Clarke M, Levy R, Watkins A, Park H, Abbasi Akhtar A, Linesch PW, Kobritz N, Chandra SS, Grausam K, Ayala-Sarmiento A, Molina J, Sedivakova K, Hoang K, Tsyporin J, Gareau DS, Filbin MG, Bannykh S, Santiskulvong C, Wang Y, Tang J, Suva ML, Chen B, Danielpour M, Breunig JJ. Cell. 2019 Sep 19;179(1):251-267.e24. doi: 10.1016/j.cell.2019.08.013. PubMed 31539496.
Backbone
  Vector backbone: pOG44
  Backbone manufacturer: ThermoFisher
  Total vector size (bp): 7971
  Modifications to backbone: CMV promoter converted to CAG promoter
  Vector type: Mammalian Expression, Cre/Lox, Unspecified ; Episomal expression vector
Growth in bacteria
  Bacterial resistance: Ampicillin, 100 μg/mL
  Growth temperature: 37°C
  Growth strain: DH5alpha
  Copy number: High Copy
Gene/Insert
  Gene/Insert name: FlpO-2A-Cre
  Species: S. cerevisiae (budding yeast); P1 bacteriophage
  Insert size (bp): 2364
  Promoter: CMV/Chick β-actin (CAG)
  Cloning method: Ligation Independent Cloning
  Sequencing primers: 5′ pCAG-F
Terms and licenses: Academic/Nonprofit Terms; Industry Terms: Not Available to Industry
How to cite: pCag FlpO-2A-Cre EV was a gift from Joshua Breunig (Addgene plasmid # 129419 ; http://n2t.net/addgene:129419 ; RRID:Addgene_129419)
