[The description below was written by a language model from this plasmid's Addgene catalogue record, the feature table of its GenBank file and pLannotate feature annotations shown in this document.]
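Description:
pCag FlpO-2A-Cre EV is a mammalian expression plasmid of about 8 kb, built on the pOG44 Flp-expression backbone with the original CMV promoter replaced by the CAG promoter. It is propagated in E. coli from a high-copy ColE1/pUC-type origin under ampicillin selection (AmpR with its own promoter). It also carries an f1 phage origin, along with cloning-vector remnants such as lac promoter/operator elements, a lacZα fragment and flanking T7 and T3 promoters. No mammalian selection marker or mammalian replication origin is annotated, which fits its description as an episomal, non-integrating expression vector. Short fragment matches to a yeast 2μ origin, TcR, lacI and supF in the automated annotation are probably residual backbone sequence or spurious hits rather than functional parts.

The payload is a single bicistronic open reading frame. The CMV enhancer, chicken β-actin promoter and chimeric β-actin/β-globin intron that make up CAG are followed by a second adenovirus/immunoglobulin chimeric intron. Next comes FlpO, a mouse codon-optimized, nuclear-targeted, thermostable form of yeast Flp, joined through a T2A ribosome-skipping peptide to Cre recombinase from phage P1, with an SV40 polyadenylation signal at the end. Because 2A processing releases two separate proteins from one transcript, a transfected cell receives both FRT- and loxP-directed recombinase activities together. The associated publication concerns generating somatic mouse mosaics with locus-specific, stably integrated transgenic elements, so the plasmid most likely supplies both recombinases transiently for dual-recombinase cassette exchange or integration. The two sequence records differ slightly in length (7,971 versus 7,982 bp) but agree on the feature layout, and FlpO is explicitly annotated only in the automated table.
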