LOCUS       Exported 7982 bp ds-DNA circular SYN 12-MAY-2021
DEFINITION  episomal expression of FlpO and Cre recombinases.
ACCESSION   .
VERSION     .
KEYWORDS    pCag FlpO-2A-Cre EV
SOURCE      synthetic DNA construct
  ORGANISM  synthetic DNA construct
REFERENCE   1 (bases 1 to 7982)
  AUTHORS   Kim GB, Rincon Fernandez Pacheco D, Saxon D, Yang A, Sabet S,
            Dutra-Clarke M, Levy R, Watkins A, Park H, Abbasi Akhtar A, Linesch
            PW, Kobritz N, Chandra SS, Grausam K, Ayala-Sarmiento A, Molina J,
            Sedivakova K, Hoang K, Tsyporin J, Gareau DS, Filbin MG, Bannykh S,
            Santiskulvong C, Wang Y, Tang J, Suva ML, Chen B, Danielpour M,
            Breunig JJ
  TITLE     Rapid Generation of Somatic Mouse Mosaics with Locus-Specific,
            Stably Integrated Transgenic Elements.
  JOURNAL   Cell. 2019 Sep 19;179(1):251-267.e24. doi:
            10.1016/j.cell.2019.08.013.
  PUBMED    31539496
REFERENCE   2 (bases 1 to 7982)
  AUTHORS   .
  TITLE     Direct Submission
  JOURNAL   Exported May 12, 2021 from SnapGene Server 1.1.58
            http://www.snapgene.com
FEATURES             Location/Qualifiers
     source          1..7982
                     /organism="synthetic DNA construct"
                     /mol_type="other DNA"
     enhancer        50..429
                     /label=CMV enhancer
                     /note="human cytomegalovirus immediate early enhancer"
     intron          707..1723
                     /label=chimeric intron
                     /note="chimera between introns from chicken beta-actin and
                     rabbit beta-globin"
     primer_bind     1647..1669
                     /label=pCAGGS-5
                     /note="Chimeric intron in CAG promoter, forward primer"
     primer_bind     1731..1750
                     /label=pCAG-F
                     /note="Rabbit beta-globin intron, for pCAG plasmids,
                     forward primer"
     promoter        1770..1787
                     /label=T7 promoter
                     /note="promoter for bacteriophage T7 RNA polymerase"
     intron          1836..2065
                     /label=chimeric intron
                     /note="chimera between introns from adenovirus and
                     immunoglobulin heavy chain genes"
     primer_bind     2048..2067
                     /label=pMT2-F
                     /note="Synthetic intron, forward primer"
     CDS             3386..3439
                     /codon_start=1
                     /product="2A peptide from Thosea asigna virus capsid
                     protein"
                     /label=T2A
                     /note="Eukaryotic ribosomes fail to insert a peptide bond
                     between the Gly and Pro residues, yielding separate
                     polypeptides."
                     /translation="EGRGSLLTCGDVEENPGP"
     CDS             3440..4468
                     /codon_start=1
                     /product="site-specific recombinase"
                     /label=Cre
                     /note="Cre is a site-specific recombinase from
                     bacteriophage P1. Recombination occurs at loxP sequences."
                     /translation="SNLLTVHQNLPALPVDATSDEVRKNLMDMFRDRQAFSEHTWKMLL
                     SVCRSWAAWCKLNNRKWFPAEPEDVRDYLLYLQARGLAVKTIQQHLGQLNMLHRRSGLP
                     RPSDSNAVSLVMRRIRKENVDAGERAKQALAFERTDFDQVRSLMENSDRCQDIRNLAFL
                     GIAYNTLLRIAEIARIRVKDISRTDGGRMLIHIGRTKTLVSTAGVEKALSLGVTKLVER
                     WISVSGVADDPNNYLFCRVRKNGVAAPSATSQLSTRALEGIFEATHRLIYGAKDDSGQR
                     YLAWSGHSARVGAARDMARAGVSIPEIMQAGGWTNVNIVMNYIRNLDSETGAMVRLLED
                     GD"
     polyA_signal    4611..4732
                     /label=SV40 poly(A) signal
                     /note="SV40 polyadenylation signal"
     primer_bind     complement(4622..4641)
                     /label=EBV-rev
                     /note="SV40 polyA terminator, reverse primer"
     primer_bind     4676..4695
                     /label=SV40pA-R
                     /note="SV40 polyA, reverse primer"
     primer_bind     complement(4947..4967)
                     /label=T3
                     /note="T3 promoter, forward primer"
     promoter        complement(4947..4965)
                     /label=T3 promoter
                     /note="promoter for bacteriophage T3 RNA polymerase"
     primer_bind     complement(4986..5002)
                     /label=M13 rev
                     /note="common sequencing primer, one of multiple similar
                     variants"
     primer_bind     complement(4986..5002)
                     /label=M13 Reverse
                     /note="In lacZ gene. Also called M13-rev"
     primer_bind     complement(4999..5021)
                     /label=M13/pUC Reverse
                     /note="In lacZ gene"
     protein_bind    5010..5026
                     /label=lac operator
                     /bound_moiety="lac repressor encoded by lacI"
                     /note="The lac repressor binds to the lac operator to
                     inhibit transcription in E. coli. This inhibition can be
                     relieved by adding lactose or
                     isopropyl-beta-D-thiogalactopyranoside (IPTG)."
     promoter        complement(5034..5064)
                     /label=lac promoter
                     /note="promoter for the E. coli lac operon"
     protein_bind    5079..5100
                     /label=CAP binding site
                     /bound_moiety="E. coli catabolite activator protein"
                     /note="CAP binding activates transcription in the presence
                     of cAMP."
     primer_bind     complement(5217..5234)
                     /label=L4440
                     /note="L4440 vector, forward primer"
     rep_origin      complement(5388..5976)
                     /direction=LEFT
                     /label=ori
                     /note="high-copy-number ColE1/pMB1/pBR322/pUC origin of
                     replication"
     primer_bind     complement(5468..5487)
                     /label=pBR322ori-F
                     /note="pBR322 origin, forward primer"
     CDS             complement(6147..7007)
                     /codon_start=1
                     /gene="bla"
                     /product="beta-lactamase"
                     /label=AmpR
                     /note="confers resistance to ampicillin, carbenicillin, and
                     related antibiotics"
                     /translation="MSIQHFRVALIPFFAAFCLPVFAHPETLVKVKDAEDQLGARVGYI
                     ELDLNSGKILESFRPEERFPMMSTFKVLLCGAVLSRIDAGQEQLGRRIHYSQNDLVEYS
                     PVTEKHLTDGMTVRELCSAAITMSDNTAANLLLTTIGGPKELTAFLHNMGDHVTRLDRW
                     EPELNEAIPNDERDTTMPVAMATTLRKLLTGELLTLASRQQLIDWMEADKVAGPLLRSA
                     LPAGWFIADKSGAGERGSRGIIAALGPDGKPSRIVVIYTTGSQATMDERNRQIAEIGAS
                     LIKHW"
     primer_bind     6770..6789
                     /label=Amp-R
                     /note="Ampicillin resistance gene, reverse primer"
     promoter        complement(7008..7112)
                     /gene="bla"
                     /label=AmpR promoter
     rep_origin      complement(7138..7593)
                     /direction=LEFT
                     /label=f1 ori
                     /note="f1 bacteriophage origin of replication; arrow
                     indicates direction of (+) strand synthesis"
     primer_bind     complement(7275..7296)
                     /label=F1ori-F
                     /note="F1 origin, forward primer"
     primer_bind     7487..7506
                     /label=F1ori-R
                     /note="F1 origin, reverse primer"
     primer_bind     7720..7742
                     /label=M13/pUC Forward
                     /note="In lacZ gene"
     primer_bind     7734..7751
                     /label=M13 Forward
                     /note="In lacZ gene. Also called M13-F20 or M13 (-21)
                     Forward"
     primer_bind     7735..7751
                     /label=M13 fwd
                     /note="common sequencing primer, one of multiple similar
                     variants"
     primer_bind     7761..7780
                     /label=T7
                     /note="T7 promoter, forward primer"
     promoter        7761..7779
                     /label=T7 promoter
                     /note="promoter for bacteriophage T7 RNA polymerase"
ORIGIN
        1 gttaggcgtt ttgcgctgct tcgcgatgta cgggccagat atacgcgttg acattgatta
       61 ttgactagtt attaatagta atcaattacg gggtcattag ttcatagccc atatatggag
      121 ttccgcgtta cataacttac ggtaaatggc ccgcctggct gaccgcccaa cgacccccgc
      181 ccattgacgt caataatgac gtatgttccc atagtaacgc caatagggac tttccattga
      241 cgtcaatggg tggagtattt acggtaaact gcccacttgg cagtacatca agtgtatcat
      301 atgccaagta cgccccctat tgacgtcaat gacggtaaat ggcccgcctg gcattatgcc
      361 cagtacatga ccttatggga ctttcctact tggcagtaca tctacgtatt agtcatcgct
      421 attaccatgg tcgaggtgag ccccacgttc tgcttcactc tccccatctc ccccccctcc
      481 ccacccccaa ttttgtattt atttattttt taattatttt gtgcagcgat gggggcgggg
      541 gggggggggg ggcgcgccrg gsggggsggg gsggggsgrg gggsggggsg gggsgrggcg
      601 gagaggtgcg gcggcagcca atcagagcgg cgcgctccga aagtttcctt ttatggcgag
      661 gcggcggcgg cggcggccct ataaaaagcg aagcgcgcgg cgggcgggag tcgctgcgcg
      721 ctgccttcgc cccgtgcccc gctccgccgc cgcctcgcgc cgcccgcccc ggctctgact
      781 gaccgcgtta ctcccacagg tgagcgggcg ggacggccct tctcctccgg gctgtaatta
      841 gcgcttggtt taatgacggc ttgtttcttt tctgtggctg cgtgaaagcc ttgaggggct
      901 ccgggagggc cctttgtgcg gggggagcgg ctcggggggt gcgtgcgtgt gtgtgtgcgt
      961 ggggagcgcc gcgtgcggct ccgcgctgcc cggcggctgt gagcgctgcg ggcgcggcgc
     1021 ggggctttgt gcgctccgca gtgtgcgcga ggggagcgcg gccgggggcg gtgccccgcg
     1081 gtgcgggggg ggctgcgagg ggaacaaagg ctgcgtgcgg ggtgtgtgcg tgggggggtg
     1141 agcagggggt gtgggcgcgt cggtcgggct gcaacccccc ctgcaccccc ctccccgagt
     1201 tgctgagcac ggcccggctt cgggtgcggg gctccgtacg gggcgtggcg cggggctcgc
     1261 cgtgccgggc ggggggtggc ggcaggtggg ggtgccgggc ggggcggggc cgcctcgggc
     1321 cggggrgggc tcgggggagg ggcgcggcgg cccccggagc gccggcggct gtcgaggcgc
     1381 ggcgagccgc agccattgcc ttttatggta atcgtgcgag agggcgcagg gacttccttt
     1441 gtcccaaatc tgtgcggagc cgaaatctgg gaggcgccgc cgcaccccct ctagcgggcg
     1501 cggggcgaag cggtgcggcg ccggcaggaa ggaaatgggc ggggagggcc ttcgtgcgtc
     1561 gccgcgccgc cgtccccttc tccctctcca gcctcggggc tgtccgcggg gggacggctg
     1621 ccttcggggg ggacggggca gggcggggtt cggcttctgg cgtgtgaccg gcggctctag
     1681 agcctctgct aaccatgttc atgccttctt ctttttccta cagctcctgg gcaacgtgct
     1741 ggttattgtg ctgtctcatc attttggcaa atacgactca ctatagggag acccaagctt
     1801 ctagaattcg ctgtctgcga gggccagctg ttggggtgag tactccctct caaaagcggg
     1861 catgacttct gcgctaagat tgtcagtttc caaaaacgag gaggatttga tattcacctg
     1921 gcccgcggtg atgcctttga gggtggccgc gtccatctgg tcagaaaaga caatcttttt
     1981 gttgtcaagc ttgaggtgtg gcaggcttga gatctggcca tacacttgag tgacaatgac
     2041 atccactttg cctttctctc cacaggtgtc cactcccagg tccaactgca gcccaagcta
     2101 gaccatgagc cagttcgaca tcctgtgcaa gacccccccc aaggtgctgg tgcggcagtt
     2161 cgtggagaga ttcgagaggc ccagcggcga gaagatcgcc agctgtgccg ccgagctgac
     2221 ctacctgtgc tggatgatca cccacaacgg caccgccatc aagagggcca ccttcatgag
     2281 ctacaacacc atcatcagca acagcctgag cttcgacatc gtgaacaaga gcctgcagtt
     2341 caagtacaag acccagaagg ccaccatcct ggaggccagc ctgaagaagc tgatccccgc
     2401 ctgggagttc accatcatcc cttacaacgg ccagaagcac cagagcgaca tcaccgacat
     2461 cgtgtccagc ctgcagctgc agttcgagag cagcgaggag gccgacaagg gcaacagcca
     2521 cagcaagaag atgctgaagg ccctgctgtc cgagggcgag agcatctggg agatcaccga
     2581 gaagatcctg aacagcttcg agtacaccag caggttcacc aagaccaaga ccctgtacca
     2641 gttcctgttc ctggccacat tcatcaactg cggcaggttc agcgacatca agaacgtgga
     2701 ccccaagagc ttcaagctgg tgcagaacaa gtacctgggc gtgatcattc agtgcctggt
     2761 gaccgagacc aagacaagcg tgtccaggca catctacttt ttcagcgcca gaggcaggat
     2821 cgaccccctg gtgtacctgg acgagttcct gaggaacagc gagcccgtgc tgaagagagt
     2881 gaacaggacc ggcaacagca gcagcaacaa gcaggagtac cagctgctga aggacaacct
     2941 ggtgcgcagc tacaacaagg ccctgaagaa gaacgccccc taccccatct tcgctatcaa
     3001 gaacggccct aagagccaca tcggcaggca cctgatgacc agctttctga gcatgaaggg
     3061 cctgaccgag ctgacaaacg tggtgggcaa ctggagcgac aagagggcct ccgccgtggc
     3121 caggaccacc tacacccacc agatcaccgc catccccgac cactacttcg ccctggtgtc
     3181 caggtactac gcctacgacc ccatcagcaa ggagatgatc gccctgaagg acgagaccaa
     3241 ccccatcgag gagtggcagc acatcgagca gctgaagggc agcgccgagg gcagcatcag
     3301 ataccccgcc tggaacggca tcatcagcca ggaggtgctg gactacctga gcagctacat
     3361 caacaggcgg atctctagaa gagccgaggg caggggaagt cttctaacat gcggggacgt
     3421 ggaggaaaat cccgggccct ccaatttact gaccgtacac caaaatttgc ctgcattacc
     3481 ggtcgatgca acgagtgatg aggttcgcaa gaacctgatg gacatgttca gggatcgcca
     3541 ggcgttttct gagcatacct ggaaaatgct tctgtccgtt tgccggtcgt gggcggcatg
     3601 gtgcaagttg aataaccgga aatggtttcc cgcagaacct gaagatgttc gcgattatct
     3661 tctatatctt caggcgcgcg gtctggcagt aaaaactatc cagcaacatt tgggccagct
     3721 aaacatgctt catcgtcggt ccgggctgcc acgaccaagt gacagcaatg ctgtttcact
     3781 ggttatgcgg cgcattcgaa aagaaaacgt tgatgccggt gaacgtgcaa aacaggctct
     3841 agcgttcgaa cgcactgatt tcgaccaggt tcgttcactc atggaaaata gcgatcgctg
     3901 ccaggatata cgtaatctgg catttctggg gattgcttat aacaccctgt tacgtatagc
     3961 cgaaattgcc aggatcaggg ttaaagatat ctcacgtact gacggtggga gaatgttaat
     4021 ccatattggc agaacgaaaa cgctggttag caccgcaggt gtagagaagg cacttagcct
     4081 gggggtaact aaactggtcg agcgatggat ttccgtctct ggtgtagctg atgatccgaa
     4141 taactacctg ttttgccggg tcagaaaaaa tggtgttgcc gcgccatctg ccaccagcca
     4201 gctatcaact cgcgccctgg aagggatttt tgaagcaact catcgattga tttacggcgc
     4261 taaggatgac tctggtcaga gatacctggc ctggtctgga cacagtgccc gtgtcggagc
     4321 cgcgcgagat atggcccgcg ctggagtttc aataccggag atcatgcaag ctggtggctg
     4381 gaccaatgta aatattgtca tgaactatat ccgtaacctg gatagtgaaa caggggcaat
     4441 ggtgcgcctg ctggaagatg gcgattaagg atccgtacgc atttaagcat aaacacgcac
     4501 tatgccgttc ttctcatgta tatatatata caggcaacac gcagatatag gtgcgacgtg
     4561 aacagtgagc tgtatgtgcg ggtaccgagc tcctcgagga tcagacatga taagatacat
     4621 tgatgagttt ggacaaacca caactagaat gcagtgaaaa aaatgcttta tttgtgaaat
     4681 ttgtgatgct attgctttat ttgtaaccat tataagctgc aataaacaag ttatcctcga
     4741 ggagctcatg agcgcttgtt tcggcgtggg tatggtggca ggccccgtgg ccgggggact
     4801 gttgggcgcc atctccttgc atgcaccatt ccttgcggcg gcggtgctca acggcctcaa
     4861 cctactactg ggctgcttcc taatgcagga gtcgcataag ggagagcgtc gacctcgagg
     4921 gggggcccgg tacccagctt ttgttccctt tagtgagggt taattgcgcg cttggcgtaa
     4981 tcatggtcat agctgtttcc tgtgtgaaat tgttatccgc tcacaattcc acacaacata
     5041 cgagccggga gcataaagtg taaagcctgg ggtgcctaat gagtgagcta actcacatta
     5101 attgcgttgc gctcactgcc cgctttccag tcgggaaacc tgtcgtgcca gctgcattaa
     5161 tgaatcggcc aacgcgcggg gagaggcggt ttgcgtattg ggcgctcttc cgcttcctcg
     5221 ctcactgact cgctgcgctc ggtcgttcgg ctgcggcgag cggtatcagc tcactcaaag
     5281 gcggtaatac ggttatccac agaatcaggg gataacgcag gaaagaacat gtgagcaaaa
     5341 ggccagcaaa aggccaggaa ccgtaaaaag gccgcgttgc tggcgttttt ccataggctc
     5401 cgcccccctg acgagcatca caaaaatcga cgctcaagtc agaggtggcg aaacccgaca
     5461 ggactataaa gataccaggc gtttccccct ggaagctccc tcgtgcgctc tcctgttccg
     5521 accctgccgc ttaccggata cctgtccgcc tttctccctt cgggaagcgt ggcgctttct
     5581 catagctcac gctgtaggta tctcagttcg gtgtaggtcg ttcgctccaa gctgggctgt
     5641 gtgcacgaac cccccgttca gcccgaccgc tgcgccttat ccggtaacta tcgtcttgag
     5701 tccaacccgg taagacacga cttatcgcca ctggcagcag ccactggtaa caggattagc
     5761 agagcgaggt atgtaggcgg tgctacagag ttcttgaagt ggtggcctaa ctacggctac
     5821 actagaagaa cagtatttgg tatctgcgct ctgctgaagc cagttacctt cggaaaaaga
     5881 gttggtagct cttgatccgg caaacaaacc accgctggta gcggtggttt ttttgtttgc
     5941 aagcagcaga ttacgcgcag aaaaaaagga tctcaagaag atcctttgat cttttctacg
     6001 gggtctgacg ctcagtggaa cgaaaactca cgttaaggga ttttggtcat gagattatca
     6061 aaaaggatct tcacctagat ccttttaaat taaaaatgaa gttttaaatc aatctaaagt
     6121 atatatgagt aaacttggtc tgacagttac caatgcttaa tcagtgaggc acctatctca
     6181 gcgatctgtc tatttcgttc atccatagtt gcctgactcc ccgtcgtgta gataactacg
     6241 atacgggagg gcttaccatc tggccccagt gctgcaatga taccgcgaga cccacgctca
     6301 ccggctccag atttatcagc aataaaccag ccagccggaa gggccgagcg cagaagtggt
     6361 cctgcaactt tatccgcctc catccagtct attaattgtt gccgggaagc tagagtaagt
     6421 agttcgccag ttaatagttt gcgcaacgtt gttgccattg ctacaggcat cgtggtgtca
     6481 cgctcgtcgt ttggtatggc ttcattcagc tccggttccc aacgatcaag gcgagttaca
     6541 tgatccccca tgttgtgcaa aaaagcggtt agctccttcg gtcctccgat cgttgtcaga
     6601 agtaagttgg ccgcagtgtt atcactcatg gttatggcag cactgcataa ttctcttact
     6661 gtcatgccat ccgtaagatg cttttctgtg actggtgagt actcaaccaa gtcattctga
     6721 gaatagtgta tgcggcgacc gagttgctct tgcccggcgt caatacggga taataccgcg
     6781 ccacatagca gaactttaaa agtgctcatc attggaaaac gttcttcggg gcgaaaactc
     6841 tcaaggatct taccgctgtt gagatccagt tcgatgtaac ccactcgtgc acccaactga
     6901 tcttcagcat cttttacttt caccagcgtt tctgggtgag caaaaacagg aaggcaaaat
     6961 gccgcaaaaa agggaataag ggcgacacgg aaatgttgaa tactcatact cttccttttt
     7021 caatattatt gaagcattta tcagggttat tgtctcatga gcggatacat atttgaatgt
     7081 atttagaaaa ataaacaaat aggggttccg cgcacatttc cccgaaaagt gccacctaaa
     7141 ttgtaagcgt taatattttg ttaaaattcg cgttaaattt ttgttaaatc agctcatttt
     7201 ttaaccaata ggccgaaatc ggcaaaatcc cttataaatc aaaagaatag accgagatag
     7261 ggttgagtgt tgttccagtt tggaacaaga gtccactatt aaagaacgtg gactccaacg
     7321 tcaaaggnnn nnnnnnnnnn nnnnnnnnnn nnnnnnnnnn nnnnnnnnnn nnnnnntnnn
     7381 nnnnnnnnnn nnnnnnnnnn nnnnnnnnnn nnnnnnnnnn nnnnnnnnnn nnnnnnnnnn
     7441 nnnnnnnnnn nnnnnnnnnn nnnnnnnngn nnnnnnnnnn nnnnnnnnnn nnnnnnnnnn
     7501 nnnnnnnnnn nnnnnnnnnn nnnnnnnnnn nnnnnnnnnn nnnnnnnnnn nnnnnnnnnn
     7561 nnnnnnnnnn nnnnnnnnnn nnnnnnnnnn nnncccattc gccattcagg ctgcgcaact
     7621 gttgggaagg gcgatcggtg cgggcctctt cgctattacg ccagctggcg aaagggggat
     7681 gtgctgcaag gcgattaagt tgggtaacgc cagggttttc ccagtcacga cgttgtaaaa
     7741 cgacggccag tgagcgcgcg taatacgact cactataggg cgaattggag ctccaccgcg
     7801 gtctttcgga cttttgaaag tgatggtggt gggggaagga ttcgaacctt cgaagtcgat
     7861 gacggcagat ttagagtctg ctccctgctt gtgtgttgga ggtcgctgag tagtgcgcga
     7921 gcaaaattta agctacaaca aggcaaggct tgaccgacaa ttgcatgaag aatctgctta
     7981 gg
//
