Features (pLannotate 1.2.2; 23 found; start..end, strand, type, name):
     50..429     +  enhancer       CMV enhancer: human cytomegalovirus immediate early enhancer
    432..707     +  promoter       chicken β-actin promoter: No description available
    708..1720    +  intron         chimeric intron: chimera between introns from chicken β-actin and rabbit β-globin
   1767..1784    +  promoter       T7 promoter (fragment): promoter for bacteriophage T7 RNA polymerase
   1833..2062    +  intron         chimeric intron: chimera between introns from adenovirus and immunoglobulin heavy chain genes
   2102..3371    +  CDS            FLPo (fragment): nuclear-targeted site-specific recombinase FLPo is a mouse codon-optimized fusion between the SV40 nuclear localization signal and a thermostable version of the Saccharomyces cerevisiae site-specific recombinase FLP. Recombination occurs at FRT sequences.
   3383..3432    +  CDS            T2A (fragment): 2A peptide from Thosea asigna virus capsid protein Eukaryotic ribosomes fail to insert a peptide bond between the Gly and Pro residues, yielding separate polypeptides.
   3437..4464    +  CDS            Cre (fragment): site-specific recombinase Cre is a site-specific recombinase from bacteriophage P1. Recombination occurs at loxP sequences.
   4474..4577    +  rep_origin     2μ ori (fragment): yeast 2μ plasmid origin of replication
   4608..4729    -  polyA_signal   SV40 poly(A) signal: SV40 polyadenylation signal
   4741..4911    +  CDS            TcR (fragment): tetracycline efflux protein; tet; confers resistance to tetracycline
   4944..4962    -  promoter       T3 promoter: promoter for bacteriophage T3 RNA polymerase
   5007..5023    -  protein_bind   lac operator: The lac repressor binds to the lac operator to inhibit transcription in E. coli. This inhibition can be relieved by adding lactose or isopropyl-β-D-thiogalactopyranoside (IPTG). lac repressor encoded by lacI
   5031..5061    -  promoter       lac promoter: promoter for the E. coli lac operon
   5076..5097    -  protein_bind   CAP binding site: CAP binding activates transcription in the presence of cAMP. E. coli catabolite activator protein
   5110..5202    -  CDS            lacI (fragment): lac repressor; lacI; The lac repressor binds to the lac operator to inhibit transcription in E. coli. This inhibition can be relieved by adding lactose or isopropyl-β-D-thiogalactopyranoside (IPTG).
   5385..5966    -  rep_origin     ori: high-copy-number ColE1/pMB1/pBR322/pUC origin of replication
   6137..6997    -  CDS            AmpR: β-lactamase; bla; confers resistance to ampicillin, carbenicillin, and related antibiotics
   6998..7102    -  promoter       AmpR promoter: bla
   7154..7582    -  rep_origin     f1 ori (sequence partly withheld): f1 bacteriophage origin of replication; arrow indicates direction of (+) strand synthesis
   7587..7742    -  CDS            lacZα (fragment): LacZα fragment of β-galactosidase; lacZ fragment
   7750..7768    +  promoter       T7 promoter: promoter for bacteriophage T7 RNA polymerase
   7793..7875    -  tRNA           supF (fragment): E. coli amber-suppressor tyrosine tRNA
>Addgene plasmid #129419 | pCag FlpO-2A-Cre EV | depositor full sequence | sequence record 250194 | pCag FlpO-2A-Cre EV sequence 7971 bps
GTTAGGCGTTTTGCGCTGCTTCGCGATGTACGGGCCAGATATACGCGTTGACATTGATTATTGACTAGTT
ATTAATAGTAATCAATTACGGGGTCATTAGTTCATAGCCCATATATGGAGTTCCGCGTTACATAACTTAC
GGTAAATGGCCCGCCTGGCTGACCGCCCAACGACCCCCGCCCATTGACGTCAATAATGACGTATGTTCCC
ATAGTAACGCCAATAGGGACTTTCCATTGACGTCAATGGGTGGAGTATTTACGGTAAACTGCCCACTTGG
CAGTACATCAAGTGTATCATATGCCAAGTACGCCCCCTATTGACGTCAATGACGGTAAATGGCCCGCCTG
GCATTATGCCCAGTACATGACCTTATGGGACTTTCCTACTTGGCAGTACATCTACGTATTAGTCATCGCT
ATTACCATGGGTCGAGGTGAGCCCCACGTTCTGCTTCACTCTCCCCATCTCCCCCCCCTCCCCACCCCCA
ATTTTGTATTTATTTATTTTTTAATTATTTTGTGCAGCGATGGGGGCGGGGGGGGGGGGGGCGCGCGCCA
GGCGGGGCGGGGCGGGGCGAGGGGCGGGGCGGGGCGAGGCGGAGAGGTGCGGCGGCAGCCAATCAGAGCG
GCGCGCTCCGAAAGTTTCCTTTTATGGCGAGGCGGCGGCGGCGGCGGCCCTATAAAAAGCGAAGCGCGCG
GCGGGCGGGAGTCGCTGCGTTGCCTTCGCCCCGTGCCCCGCTCCGCGCCGCCTCGCGCCGCCCGCCCCGG
CTCTGACTGACCGCGTTACTCCCACAGGTGAGCGGGCGGGACGGCCCTTCTCCTCCGGGCTGTAATTAGC
GCTTGGTTTAATGACGGCTCGTTTCTTTTCTGTGGCTGCGTGAAAGCCTTAAAGGGCTCCGGGAGGGCCC
TTTGTGCGGGGGGGAGCGGCTCGGGGGGTGCGTGCGTGTGTGTGTGCGTGGGGAGCGCCGCGTGCGGCCC
GCGCTGCCCGGCGGCTGTGAGCGCTGCGGGCGCGGCGCGGGGCTTTGTGCGCTCCGCGTGTGCGCGAGGG
GAGCGCGGCCGGGGGCGGTGCCCCGCGGTGCGGGGGGGCTGCGAGGGGAACAAAGGCTGCGTGCGGGGTG
TGTGCGTGGGGGGGTGAGCAGGGGGTGTGGGCGCGGCGGTCGGGCTGTAACCCCCCCCTGCACCCCCCTC
CCCGAGTTGCTGAGCACGGCCCGGCTTCGGGTGCGGGGCTCCGTGCGGGGCGTGGCGCGGGGCTCGCCGT
GCCGGGCGGGGGGTGGCGGCAGGTGGGGGTGCCGGGCGGGGCGGGGCCGCCTCGGGCCGGGGAGGGCTCG
GGGGAGGGGCGCGGCGGCCCCCGGAGCGCCGGCGGCTGTCGAGGCGCGGCGAGCCGCAGCCATTGCCTTT
TATGGTAATCGTGCGAGAGGGCGCAGGGACTTCCTTTGTCCCAAATCTGTGCGGAGCCGAAATCTGGGAG
GCGCCGCCGCACCCCCTCTAGCGGGCGCGGGGCGAAGCGGTGCGGCGCCGGCAGGAAGGAAATGGGCGGG
GAGGGCCTTCGTGCGTCGCCGCGCCGCCGTCCCCTTCTCCCTCTCCAGCCTCGGGGCTGTCCGCGGGGGG
ACGGCTGCCTTCGGGGGGGACGGGGCAGGGCGGGGTTCGGCTTCTGGCGTGTGACCGGCGGCTCTAGAGC
CTCTGCTAACCATGTTCATGCCTTCTTCTTTTTCCTACAGCTCCTGGGCAACGTGCTGGTTATTGTGCTG
TCTCATCATTTTGGCAAATACGACTCACTATAGGGAGACCCAAGCTTCTAGAATTCGCTGTCTGCGAGGG
CCAGCTGTTGGGGTGAGTACTCCCTCTCAAAAGCGGGCATGACTTCTGCGCTAAGATTGTCAGTTTCCAA
AAACGAGGAGGATTTGATATTCACCTGGCCCGCGGTGATGCCTTTGAGGGTGGCCGCGTCCATCTGGTCA
GAAAAGACAATCTTTTTGTTGTCAAGCTTGAGGTGTGGCAGGCTTGAGATCTGGCCATACACTTGAGTGA
CAATGACATCCACTTTGCCTTTCTCTCCACAGGTGTCCACTCCCAGGTCCAACTGCAGCCCAAGCTAGAC
CATGAGCCAGTTCGACATCCTGTGCAAGACCCCCCCCAAGGTGCTGGTGCGGCAGTTCGTGGAGAGATTC
GAGAGGCCCAGCGGCGAGAAGATCGCCAGCTGTGCCGCCGAGCTGACCTACCTGTGCTGGATGATCACCC
ACAACGGCACCGCCATCAAGAGGGCCACCTTCATGAGCTACAACACCATCATCAGCAACAGCCTGAGCTT
CGACATCGTGAACAAGAGCCTGCAGTTCAAGTACAAGACCCAGAAGGCCACCATCCTGGAGGCCAGCCTG
AAGAAGCTGATCCCCGCCTGGGAGTTCACCATCATCCCTTACAACGGCCAGAAGCACCAGAGCGACATCA
CCGACATCGTGTCCAGCCTGCAGCTGCAGTTCGAGAGCAGCGAGGAGGCCGACAAGGGCAACAGCCACAG
CAAGAAGATGCTGAAGGCCCTGCTGTCCGAGGGCGAGAGCATCTGGGAGATCACCGAGAAGATCCTGAAC
AGCTTCGAGTACACCAGCAGGTTCACCAAGACCAAGACCCTGTACCAGTTCCTGTTCCTGGCCACATTCA
TCAACTGCGGCAGGTTCAGCGACATCAAGAACGTGGACCCCAAGAGCTTCAAGCTGGTGCAGAACAAGTA
CCTGGGCGTGATCATTCAGTGCCTGGTGACCGAGACCAAGACAAGCGTGTCCAGGCACATCTACTTTTTC
AGCGCCAGAGGCAGGATCGACCCCCTGGTGTACCTGGACGAGTTCCTGAGGAACAGCGAGCCCGTGCTGA
AGAGAGTGAACAGGACCGGCAACAGCAGCAGCAACAAGCAGGAGTACCAGCTGCTGAAGGACAACCTGGT
GCGCAGCTACAACAAGGCCCTGAAGAAGAACGCCCCCTACCCCATCTTCGCTATCAAGAACGGCCCTAAG
AGCCACATCGGCAGGCACCTGATGACCAGCTTTCTGAGCATGAAGGGCCTGACCGAGCTGACAAACGTGG
TGGGCAACTGGAGCGACAAGAGGGCCTCCGCCGTGGCCAGGACCACCTACACCCACCAGATCACCGCCAT
CCCCGACCACTACTTCGCCCTGGTGTCCAGGTACTACGCCTACGACCCCATCAGCAAGGAGATGATCGCC
CTGAAGGACGAGACCAACCCCATCGAGGAGTGGCAGCACATCGAGCAGCTGAAGGGCAGCGCCGAGGGCA
GCATCAGATACCCCGCCTGGAACGGCATCATCAGCCAGGAGGTGCTGGACTACCTGAGCAGCTACATCAA
CAGGCGGATCTCTAGAAGAGCCGAGGGCAGGGGAAGTCTTCTAACATGCGGGGACGTGGAGGAAAATCCC
GGGCCCTCCAATTTACTGACCGTACACCAAAATTTGCCTGCATTACCGGTCGATGCAACGAGTGATGAGG
TTCGCAAGAACCTGATGGACATGTTCAGGGATCGCCAGGCGTTTTCTGAGCATACCTGGAAAATGCTTCT
GTCCGTTTGCCGGTCGTGGGCGGCATGGTGCAAGTTGAATAACCGGAAATGGTTTCCCGCAGAACCTGAA
GATGTTCGCGATTATCTTCTATATCTTCAGGCGCGCGGTCTGGCAGTAAAAACTATCCAGCAACATTTGG
GCCAGCTAAACATGCTTCATCGTCGGTCCGGGCTGCCACGACCAAGTGACAGCAATGCTGTTTCACTGGT
TATGCGGCGGATCCGAAAAGAAAACGTTGATGCCGGTGAACGTGCAAAACAGGCTCTAGCGTTCGAACGC
ACTGATTTCGACCAGGTTCGTTCACTCATGGAAAATAGCGATCGCTGCCAGGATATACGTAATCTGGCAT
TTCTGGGGATTGCTTATAACACCCTGTTACGTATAGCCGAAATTGCCAGGATCAGGGTTAAAGATATCTC
ACGTACTGACGGTGGGAGAATGTTAATCCATATTGGCAGAACGAAAACGCTGGTTAGCACCGCAGGTGTA
GAGAAGGCACTTAGCCTGGGGGTAACTAAACTGGTCGAGCGATGGATTTCCGTCTCTGGTGTAGCTGATG
ATCCGAATAACTACCTGTTTTGCCGGGTCAGAAAAAATGGTGTTGCCGCGCCATCTGCCACCAGCCAGCT
ATCAACTCGCGCCCTGGAAGGGATTTTTGAAGCAACTCATCGATTGATTTACGGCGCTAAGGATGACTCT
GGTCAGAGATACCTGGCCTGGTCTGGACACAGTGCCCGTGTCGGAGCCGCGCGAGATATGGCCCGCGCTG
GAGTTTCAATACCGGAGATCATGCAAGCTGGTGGCTGGACCAATGTAAATATTGTCATGAACTATATCCG
TAACCTGGATAGTGAAACAGGGGCAATGGTGCGCCTGCTGGAAGATGGCGATTAAGGATCCGTACGCATT
TAAGCATAAACACGCACTATGCCGTTCTTCTCATGTATATATATATACAGGCAACACGCAGATATAGGTG
CGACGTGAACAGTGAGCTGTATGTGCGGGTACCGAGCTCCTCGAGGATCAGACATGATAAGATACATTGA
TGAGTTTGGACAAACCACAACTAGAATGCAGTGAAAAAAATGCTTTATTTGTGAAATTTGTGATGCTATT
GCTTTATTTGTAACCATTATAAGCTGCAATAAACAAGTTATCCTCGAGGAGCTCATGAGCGCTTGTTTCG
GCGTGGGTATGGTGGCAGGCCCCGTGGCCGGGGGACTGTTGGGCGCCATCTCCTTGCATGCACCATTCCT
TGCGGCGGCGGTGCTCAACGGCCTCAACCTACTACTGGGCTGCTTCCTAATGCAGGAGTCGCATAAGGGA
GAGCGTCGACCTCGAGGGGGGGCCCGGTACCCAGCTTTTGTTCCCTTTAGTGAGGGTTAATTGCGCGCTT
GGCGTAATCATGGTCATAGCTGTTTCCTGTGTGAAATTGTTATCCGCTCACAATTCCACACAACATACGA
GCCGGGAGCATAAAGTGTAAAGCCTGGGGTGCCTAATGAGTGAGCTAACTCACATTAATTGCGTTGCGCT
CACTGCCCGCTTTCCAGTCGGGAAACCTGTCGTGCCAGCTGCATTAATGAATCGGCCAACGCGCGGGGAG
AGGCGGTTTGCGTATTGGGCGCTCTTCCGCTTCCTCGCTCACTGACTCGCTGCGCTCGGTCGTTCGGCTG
CGGCGAGCGGTATCAGCTCACTCAAAGGCGGTAATACGGTTATCCACAGAATCAGGGGATAACGCAGGAA
AGAACATGTGAGCAAAAGGCCAGCAAAAGGCCAGGAACCGTAAAAAGGCCGCGTTGCTGGCGTTTTTCCA
TAGGCTCCGCCCCCCTGACGAGCATCACAAAAATCGACGCTCAAGTCAGAGGTGGCGAAACCCGACAGGA
CTATAAAGATACCAGGCGTTTCCCCCTGGAAGCTCCCTCGTGCGCTCTCCTGTTCCGACCCTGCCGCTTA
CCGGATACCTGTCCGCCTTTCTCTTCGGGAAGCGTGGCGCTTTCTCATAGCTCACGCTGTAGGTATCTCA
GTTCGGTGTAGGTCGTTCGCTCCAAGCTGGGCTGTGTGCACGAACCCCCCGTTCAGCCCGACCCTGCGCC
TTATCCGGTAACTATCGTCTTGAGTCCAACCCGGTAAGACACGACTTATCGCCACTGGCAGCAGCCACTG
GTAACAGGATTAGCAGAGCGAGGTATGTAGGCGGTGCTACAGAGTTCTTGAAGTGGTGGCCTAACTACGG
CTACACTAGAAGAACAGTATTTGGTATCTGCGCTCTGCTGAAGCCAGTTACTTCGGAAAAAGAGTTGGTA
GCTCTTGATCCGGCAAACAAACCGCTGGTAGCGGTGGTTTTTTTGTTTGCAAGCAGCAGATTACGCGCAG
AAAAAAAGGATCTCAAGAAGATCCTTTGATCTTTTCTACGGGGTCTGACGCTCAGTGGAACGAAAACTCA
CGTTAAGGGATTTTGGTCATGAGATTATCAAAAAGGATCTTCACCTAGATCCTTTTAAATTAAAAATGAA
GTTTTAAATCAATCTAAAGTATATATGAGTAAACTTGGTCTGACAGTTACCAATGCTTAATCAGTGAGGC
ACCTATCTCAGCGATCTGTCTATTTCGTTCATCCATAGTTGCCTGACTCCCCGTCGTGTAGATAACTACG
ATACGGGAGGGCTTACCATCTGGCCCCAGTGCTGCAATGATACCGCGAGACCCACGCTCACCGGCTCCAG
ATTTATCAGCAATAAACCAGCCAGCCGGAAGGGCCGAGCGCAGAAGTGGTCCTGCAACTTTATCCGCCTC
CATCCAGTCTATTAATTGTTGCCGGGAAGCTAGAGTAAGTAGTTCGCCAGTTAATAGTTTGCGCAACGTT
GTTGCCATTGCTACAGGCATCGTGGTGTCACGCTCGTCGTTTGGTATGGCTTCATTCAGCTCCGGTTCCC
AACGATCAAGGCGAGTTACATGATCCCCCATGTTGTGCAAAAAAGCGGTTAGCTCCTTCGGTCCTCCGAT
CGTTGTCAGAAGTAAGTTGGCCGCAGTGTTATCACTCATGGTTATGGCAGCACTGCATAATTCTCTTACT
GTCATGCCATCCGTAAGATGCTTTTCTGTGACTGGTGAGTACTCAACCAAGTCATTCTGAGAATAGTGTA
TGCGGCGACCGAGTTGCTCTTGCCCGGCGTCAATACGGGATAATACCGCGCCACATAGCAGAACTTTAAA
AGTGCTCATCATTGGAAAACGTTCTTCGGGGCGAAAACTCTCAAGGATCTTACCGCTGTTGAGATCCAGT
TCGATGTAACCCACTCGTGCACCCAACTGATCTTCAGCATCTTTTACTTTCACCAGCGTTTCTGGGTGAG
CAAAAACAGGAAGGCAAAATGCCGCAAAAAAGGGAATAAGGGCGACACGGAAATGTTGAATACTCATACT
CTTCCTTTTTCAATATTATTGAAGCATTTATCAGGGTTATTGTCTCATGAGCGGATACATATTTGAATGT
ATTTAGAAAAATAAACAAATAGGGGTTCCGCGCACATTTCCCCGAAAAGTGCCACTAAATTGTAAGCGTT
AATATTTTGTTAAAATTCGCGTTAAATTTTTGTTAAATCAGCTCATTTTTTAACCAATAGGCCGAAATCG
GCAAAATCCCTTATAAATCAAAAGAATAGACCGAGATAGGGTTGAGTGTTGTTCCAGTTTGGAACAAGAG
TCCACTATTAAAGAACGTGGACTCCAACGTCAAAGG
[49 nt withheld, positions 7317-7365]
T
[91 nt withheld, positions 7367-7457]
G
[124 nt withheld, positions 7459-7582]
CCCATTCGCCATTCAGGCTGCGCAACTGTTGGGAAGGGCGATCGGTGCGGGCCTCTTCGCTATTACGCCA
GCTGGCGAAAGGGGGATGTGCTGCAAGGCGATTAAGTTGGGTAACGCCAGGGTTTTCCCAGTCACGACGT
TGTAAAACGACGGCCAGTGAGCGCGCGTAATACGACTCACTATAGGGCGAATTGGAGCTCCACCGCGGTC
TTTCGGACTTTTGAAAGTGATGGTGGTGGGGGAAGGATTCGAACCTTCGAAGTCGATGACGGCAGATTTA
GAGTCTGCTCCCTGCTTGTGTGTTGGAGGTCGCTGAGTAGTGCGCGAGCAAAATTTAAGCTACAACAAGG
CAAGGCTTGACCGACAATTGCATGAAGAATCTGCTTAGG
